Addgene plasmid #30291: pETCON-HB74/design_56
Depositing lab: David Baker. Depositing organization: University of Washington. Publication: Community-Wide Assessment of Protein-Interface Modeling Suggests Improvements to Design Methodology. Fleishman SJ, Whitehead TA, Strauch EM, Corn JE, Qin S, Zhou HX, Mitchell JC, Demerdash ON, Takeda-Shitaka M, Terashi G, Moal IH, Li X, Bates PA, Zacharias M, Park H, Ko JS, Lee H, Seok C, Bourquard T, Bernauer J, Poupon A, Aze J, Soner S, Ovali SK, Ozbek P, Tal NB, Haliloglu T, Hwang H, Vreven T, Pierce BG, Weng Z, Perez-Cano L, Pons C, Fernandez-Recio J, Jiang F, Yang F, Gong X, Cao L, Xu X, Liu B, Wang P, Li C, Wang C, Robert CH, Guharoy M, Liu S, Huang Y, Li L, Guo D, Chen Y, Xiao Y, London N, Itzhaki Z, Schueler-Furman O, Inbar Y, Patapov V, Cohen M, Schreiber G, Tsuchiya Y, Kanamori E, Standley DM, Nakamura H, Kinoshita K, Driggers CM, Hall RG, Morgan JL, Hsu VL, Zhan J, Yang Y, Zhou Y, Kastritis PL, Bonvin AM, Zhang W, Camacho CJ, Kilambi KP, Sircar A, Gray JJ, Ohue M, Uchikoga N, Matsuzaki Y, Ishida T, Akiyama Y, Khashan R, Bush S, Fouches D, Tropsha A, Esquivel-Rodriguez J, Kihara D, Stranges PB, Jacak R, Kuhlman B, Huang SY, Zou X, Wodak SJ, Janin J, Baker D. J Mol Biol. 2011 Sep 29. 10.1016/j.jmb.2011.09.031 PubMed 22001016.
Backbone
  Vector backbone: pETCON
  Backbone size w/o insert (bp): 5400
  Vector type: Yeast Expression
Growth in bacteria
  Bacterial resistance: Ampicillin, 100 μg/mL
  Growth temperature: 37°C
  Growth strain: DH5alpha
  Copy number: High Copy
Gene/Insert
  Gene/Insert name: SC1918/H1 HA designed binding protein HB74
  Species: Designed Sequence
  Insert size (bp): 405
  Cloning method: Restriction Enzyme; 5′ cloning site NdeI (not destroyed); 3′ cloning site XhoI (not destroyed)
  Sequencing primers: 5′ UP-GS
Resource information
  A portion of this plasmid was derived from a plasmid made by: Designed sequence
Terms and licenses: Academic/Nonprofit Terms; Industry Terms: Not Available to Industry
How to cite: pETCON-HB74/design_56 was a gift from David Baker (Addgene plasmid # 30291 ; http://n2t.net/addgene:30291 ; RRID:Addgene_30291)
