[The description below was written by a language model from this plasmid's Addgene catalogue record.]
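Description:
pETCON-HB74/design_56 is a yeast expression plasmid built on the pETCON backbone (about 5.4 kb without insert). It carries a 405 bp computationally designed open reading frame encoding HB74, also labelled design_56. HB74 is a protein designed to bind the hemagglutinin (HA) of the SC1918/H1 influenza virus. The insert is a fully designed sequence rather than a natural gene. It was placed between NdeI and XhoI sites, both of which remain intact, so the design can be excised or swapped for other variants. In bacteria the plasmid is maintained at high copy under ampicillin selection.

The record includes no feature table, so it does not state the promoter driving expression, any fusion partners or epitope tags flanking the insert, the yeast origin of replication, or the yeast selectable marker. pETCON is generally known as a yeast surface display vector, in which the cloned protein is fused to a cell-wall anchoring partner so that binding to labelled target can be measured on intact cells. That arrangement would fit this construct's purpose, but the specific elements are not confirmed by the fields given.

The associated publication is a community-wide assessment of protein-interface modelling aimed at improving design methodology. This suggests that HB74 is one of a numbered set of designed HA binders whose experimental behaviour served as a benchmark for computational predictions. The record does not say whether this particular design actually binds HA. The plasmid would typically be used to express the design in yeast, test its binding to HA, and provide a starting point for mutagenesis or comparison with other designs.
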