>Addgene plasmid #30291 | pETCON-HB74/design_56 | depositor partial sequence | sequence record 13947 | Author sequence
CATATGAACGCCGCAGACATAGTTCAACAAAGTTACGGTTATTGCTCAGCCTCCTCAGGTTTCTTCGATG
ATTTTTACAGACATTTCTTGGCATCTTCACCACAAATTAGAGCAAAATTTGCCACTACAGATATGACAGC
CCAAAAGCATTTGTTAAGAGCTGGTATAATGAATTTGGTTATGTATGCTAGAGGTATGTCCGATAGTAAA
TTGAGAGCTTTAGGTGCATCTCATTCAAGAGCTGCATTGGACATTAGACCTGAATTATACGATTTGTGGT
TAGACGCATTGTTAATGGCCGTAGCTGAACACGACTTATTCTGTACCGCCGAAACTAGAGATGCTTGGAG
AGATGTTATGGGTAGAGGTATCGCAGTTATCAAAAGTTATTATGGTTCACTCGAG
