>Addgene plasmid #30291 | pETCON-HB74/design_56 | addgene partial sequence | sequence record 35464 | 30291 with GAL1
GATTCCCTACTTCATACATTTTCAATTAAGATGCAGTTACTTCGCTGTTTTTCAATATTTTCTGTTATTG
CTTCAGTTTTAGCACAGGAACTGACAACTATATGCGAGCAAATCCCCTCACCAACTTTAGAATCGACGCC
GTACTCTTTGTCAACGACTACTATTTTGGCCAACGGGAAGGCAATGCAAGGAGTTTTTGAATATTACAAA
TCAGTAACGTTTGTCAGTAATTGCGGTTCTCACCCCTCAACAACTAGCAAAGGCAGCCCCATAAACACAC
AGTATGTTTTTAAGGACAATAGCTCGACGATTGAAGGTAGATACCCATACGACGTTCCAGACTACGCTCT
GCAGGCTAGTGGTGGAGGAGGCTCTGGTGGAGGCGGTAGCGGAGGCGGAGGGTCGGCTAGCCATATGAAC
GCCGCAGACATAGTTCAACAAAGTTACGGTTATTGCTCAGCCTCCTCAGGTTTCTTCGATGATTTTTACA
GACATTTCTTGGCATCTTCACCACAAATTAGAGCAAAATTTGCCACTACAGATATGACAGCCCAAAAGCA
TTTGTTAAGAGCTGGTATAATGAATTTGGTTATGTATGCTAGAGGTATGTCCGATAGTAAATTGAGAGCT
TTAGGTGCATCTCATTCAAGAGCTGCATTGGACATTAGACCTGAATTATACGATTTGTGGTTAGACGCAT
TGTTAATGGCCGTAGCTGAACACGACTTATTCTGTACCGCCGAAACTAGAGATGCTTGGAGAGATGTTAT
GGGTAGAGGTATCGCAGTTATCAAAAGTTATTATGGTTCACTCGAGGGGGGCGGATCCGAACAAAAGCTT
ATTTCTGAAGAGGACTTGTAATAGAGATCTGATAACAACAGTGTAGATGTAACAAAATCGACTTTGTTC
